>Addgene plasmid #118281 | pJS102 | addgene full sequence | sequence record 229516 | Addgene NGS Result
TCGCGCGTTTCGGTGATGACGGTGAAAACCTCTGACACATGCAGCTCCCGGAGACGGTCACAGCTTGTCT
GTAAGCGGATGCCGGGAGCAGACAAGCCCGTCAGGGCGCGTCAGCGGGTGTTGGCGGGTGTCGGGGCTGG
CTTAACTATGCGGCATCAGAGCAGATTGTACTGAGAGTGCACCATATGATAAATGTGAGCGGATAACATT
GACATTGTGAGCGGATAACAAGATACTGAGCACATCAGCAGGACGCACTGACCGAATTCATTAAAGAGGA
GAAAGGTACCGCATGAGTAAAGGAGAAGAACTTTTCACTGGAGTTGTCCCAATTCTTGTTGAATTAGATG
GTGATGTTAATGGGCACAAATTTTCTGTCAGTGGAGAGGGTGAAGGTGATGCAACATACGGAAAACTTAC
CCTTAAATTTATTTGCACTACTGGAAAACTACCTGTTCCATGGCCAACACTTGTCACTACTTTCGCGTAT
GGTCTTCAATGCTTTGCGAGATACCCAGATCATATGAAACAGCATGACTTTTTCAAGAGTGCCATGCCCG
AAGGTTATGTACAGGAAAGAACTATATTTTTCAAAGATGACGGGAACTACAAGACACGTGCTGAAGTCAA
GTTTGAAGGTGATACCCTTGTTAATAGAATCGAGTTAAAAGGTATTGATTTTAAAGAAGATGGAAACATT
CTTGGACACAAATTGGAATACAACTATAACTCACACAATGTATACATCATGGCAGACAAACAAAAGAATG
GAATCAAAGTTAACTTCAAAATTAGACACAACATTGAAGATGGAAGCGTTCAACTAGCAGACCATTATCA
ACAAAATACTCCAATTGGCGATGGCCCTGTCCTTTTACCAGACAACCATTACCTGTCCACACAATCTGCC
CTTTCGAAAGATCCCAACGAAAAGAGAGACCACATGGTCCTTCTTGAGTTTGTAACAGCTGCTGGGATTA
CACATGGCATGGATGAACTATACAAATAATAATCTAGCAGGAGGATTTCACCATGAAACCAGTAACGTTA
TACGATGTCGCAGAGTATGCCGGTGTCTCTTATCAGACCGTTTCCCGCGTGGTGAACCAGGCCAGCCACG
TTTCTGCGAAAACGCGGGAAAAAGTGGAAGCGGCGATGGCGGAGCTGAATTACATTCCCAACCGCGTGGC
ACAACAACTGGCGGGCAAACAGTCGTTGCTGATTGGCGTTGCCACCTCCAGTCTGGCCCTGCACGCGCCG
TCGCAAATTGTCGCGGCGATTAAATCTCGCGCCGATCAACTGGGTGCCAGCGTGGTGGTGTCGATGGTAG
AACGAAGCGGCGTCGAAGCCTGTAAAGCGGCGGTGCACAATCTTCTCGCGCAACGCGTCAGTGGGCTGAT
CATTAACTATCCGCTGGATGACCAGGATGCCATTGCTGTGGAAGCTGCCTGCACTAATGTTCCGGCGTTA
TTTCTTGATGTCTCTGACCAGACACCCATCAACAGTATTATTTTCTCCCATGAAGACGGTACGCGACTGG
GCGTGGAGCATCTGGTCGCATTGGGTCACCAGCAAATCGCGCTGTTAGCGGGCCCATTAAGTTCTGTCTC
GGCGCGTCTGCGTCTGGCTGGCTGGCATAAATATCTCACTCGCAATCAAATTCAGCCGATAGCGGAACGG
GAAGGCGACTGGAGTGCCATGTCCGGTTTTCAACAAACCATGCAAATGCTGAATGAGGGCATCGTTCCCA
CTGCGATGCTGGTTGCCAACGATCAGATGGCGCTGGGCGCAATGCGCGCCATTACCGAGTCCGGGCTGCG
CGTTGGTGCGGATATCTCGGTAGTGGGATACGACGATACCGAAGACAGCTCATGTTATATCCCGCCGTTA
ACCACCATCAAACAGGATTTTCGCCTGCTGGGGCAAACCAGCGTGGACCGCTTGCTGCAACTCTCTCAGG
GCCAGGCGGTGAAGGGCAATCAGCTGTTGCCCGTCTCACTGGTGAAAAGAAAAACCACCCTGGCGCCCAA
TACGCAAACCGCCTCTCCCCGCGCGTTGGCCGATTCATTAATGCAGCTGGCACGACAGGTTTCCCGACTG
GAAAGCGGGCAGTAATAACTGCAGCCCGGGGGATCCCATGGTACGCGTGCTAGAGGCATCAAATAAAACG
AAAGGCTCAGTCGAAAGACTGGGCCTTTCGTTTTATAAGCTTGGCGTAATCATGGTCATAGCTGTTTCCT
GTGTGAAATTGTTATCCGCTCACAATTCCACACAACATACGAGCCGGAAGCATAAAGTGTAAAGCCTGGG
GTGCCTAATGAGTGAGCTAACTCACATTAATTGCGTTGCGCTCACTGCCCGCTTTCCAGTCGGGAAACCT
GTCGTGCCAGCTGCATTAATGAATCGGCCAACGCGCGGGGAGAGGCGGTTTGCGTATTGGGCGCTCTTCC
GCTTCCTCGCTCACTGACTCGCTGCGCTCGGTCGTTCGGCTGCGGCGAGCGGTATCAGCTCACTCAAAGG
CGGTAATACGGTTATCCACAGAATCAGGGGATAGCGCAGGAAAGAACATGTGAGCAAAAGGCCAGCAAAA
GGCCAGGAACCGTAAAAAGGCGCGCTAGCGGAGTGTATACTGGCTTACTATGTTGGCACTGATGAGGGTG
TCAGTGAAGTGCTTCATGTGGCAGGAGAAAAAAGGCTGCACCGGTGCGTCAGCAGAATATGTGATACAGG
ATATATTCCGCTTCCTCGCTCACTGACTCGCTACGCTCGGTCGTTCGACTGCGGCGAGCGGAAATGGCTT
ACGAACGGGGCGGAGATTTCCTGGAAGATGCCAGGAAGATACTTAACAGGGAAGTGAGAGGGCCGCGGCA
AAGCCGTTTTTCCATAGGCTCCGCCCCCCTGACAAGCATCACGAAATCTGACGCTCAAATCAGTGGTGGC
GAAACCCGACAGGACTATAAAGATACCAGGCGTTTCCCCCTGGCGGCTCCCTCGTGCGCTCTCCTGTTCC
CGCCTTTCGGTTTACCGGTGTCATTCCGCTGTTATGGCCGCGTTTGTCTCATTCCACGCCTGACACTCAG
TTCCGGGTAGGCAGTTCGCTCCAAGCTGGACTGTATGCACGAACCCCCCGTTCAGTCCGACCGCTGCGCC
TTATCCGGTAACTATCGTCTTGAGTCCAACCCGGAAAGACATGCAAAAGCACCACTGGCAGCAGCCACTG
GTAATTGATTTAGAGGAGTTAGTCTTGAAGTCATGCGCCGGTTAAGGCTAAACTGAAAGGACAAGTTTTG
GTGACTGCGCTCCTCCAAGCCAGTTACCTCGGTTCAAAGAGTTGGTAGCTCAGAGAACCTTCGAAAAACC
GCCCTGCAAGGCGGTTTTTTCGTTTTCAGAGCAAGAGATTACGCGCAGACCAAAACGATCTCAAGAAGAT
CATCTTATTAATCAGATAAAATATAGATCTTTTCTACGGGGTCTGACGCTCAGTGGAACGAAAACTCACG
TTAAGGGATTTTGGTCATGAGATTATCAAAAAGGATCTTCACCTAGATCCTTTTAAATTAAAAATGAAGT
TTTAAATCAATCTAAAGTATATATGAGTAAACTTGGTCTGACAGTTACCAATGCTTAATCAGTGAGGCAC
CTATCTCAGCGATCTGTCTATTTCGTTCATCCATAGTTGCCTGACTCCCCGTCGTGTAGATAACTACGAT
ACGGGAGGGCTTACCATCTGGCCCCAGTGCTGCAATGATACCGCGAGACCCACGCTCACCGGCTCCAGAT
TTATCAGCAATAAACCAGCCAGCCGGAAGGGCCGAGCGCAGAAGTGGTCCTGCAACTTTATCCGCCTCCA
TCCAGTCTATTAATTGTTGCCGGGAAGCTAGAGTAAGTAGTTCGCCAGTTAATAGTTTGCGCAACGTTGT
TGCCATTGCTACAGGCATCGTGGTGTCACGCTCGTCGTTTGGTATGGCTTCATTCAGCTCCGGTTCCCAA
CGATCAAGGCGAGTTACATGATCCCCCATGTTGTGCAAAAAAGCGGTTAGCTCCTTCGGTCCTCCGATCG
TTGTCAGAAGTAAGTTGGCCGCAGTGTTATCACTCATGGTTATGGCAGCACTGCATAATTCTCTTACTGT
CATGCCATCCGTAAGATGCTTTTCTGTGACTGGTGAGTACTCAACCAAGTCATTCTGAGAATAGTGTATG
CGGCGACCGAGTTGCTCTTGCCCGGCGTCAATACGGGATAATACCGCGCCACATAGCAGAACTTTAAAAG
TGCTCATCATTGGAAAACGTTCTTCGGGGCGAAAACTCTCAAGGATCTTACCGCTGTTGAGATCCAGTTC
GATGTAACCCACTCGTGCACCCAACTGATCTTCAGCATCTTTTACTTTCACCAGCGTTTCTGGGTGAGCA
AAAACAGGAAGGCAAAATGCCGCAAAAAAGGGAATAAGGGCGACACGGAAATGTTGAATACTCATACTCT
TCCTTTTTCAATATTATTGAAGCATTTATCAGGGTTATTGTCTCATGAGCGGATACATATTTGAATGTAT
TTAGAAAAATAAACAAATAGGGGTTCCGCGCACATTTCCCCGAAAAGTGCCACCTGACGTCTAAGAAACC
ATTATTATCATGACATTAACCTATAAAAATAGGCGTATCACGAGGCCCTTTCGTC
Features (pLannotate 1.2.2; 17 found; start..end, strand, type, name):
    137..188     +  misc_feature   bom (fragment): basis of mobility region from pBR322
    215..231     +  protein_bind   lac operator: The lac repressor binds to the lac operator to inhibit transcription in E. coli. This inhibition can be relieved by adding lactose or isopropyl-β-D-thiogalactopyranoside (IPTG). lac repressor encoded by lacI
    231..263     +  promoter       PLtetO-1 promoter (fragment): modified phage lambda PL promoter with tet operator sites (Lutz and Bujard, 1997)
    293..1006    +  CDS            GFPmut2: GFPmut2 is a basic (constitutively fluorescent) green fluorescent protein published in 1996, derived from Aequorea victoria. It is reported to be a very rapidly-maturing weak dimer.
   1033..2112    +  CDS            lacI: LACI_ECOLI - Experimental evidence at protein level: Swiss-Prot protein existence level 1. Repressor of the lactose operon. Binds allolactose as an inducer. From Escherichia coli (strain K12).
   2119..2136    -  misc_feature   MCS (fragment): pBluescript multiple cloning site
   2160..2206    +  terminator     rrnB T1 terminator: transcription terminator T1 from the E. coli rrnB gene
   2249..2265    -  protein_bind   lac operator: The lac repressor binds to the lac operator to inhibit transcription in E. coli. This inhibition can be relieved by adding lactose or isopropyl-β-D-thiogalactopyranoside (IPTG). lac repressor encoded by lacI
   2273..2303    -  promoter       lac promoter: promoter for the E. coli lac operon
   2318..2339    -  protein_bind   CAP binding site: CAP binding activates transcription in the presence of cAMP. E. coli catabolite activator protein
   2352..2444    -  CDS            lacI (fragment): lac repressor; lacI; The lac repressor binds to the lac operator to inhibit transcription in E. coli. This inhibition can be relieved by adding lactose or isopropyl-β-D-thiogalactopyranoside (IPTG).
   2616..2637    +  misc_feature   bom (fragment): basis of mobility region from pBR322
   2736..2791    -  rep_origin     RSF ori (fragment): Plasmids containing the RSF 1030 origin of replication can be propagated in E. coli cells that contain additional plasmids with compatible origins.
   2879..3424    -  rep_origin     p15A ori: Plasmids containing the medium-copy-number p15A origin of replication can be propagated in E. coli cells that contain a second plasmid with the ColE1 origin.
   3615..4475    -  CDS            AmpR: β-lactamase; bla; confers resistance to ampicillin, carbenicillin, and related antibiotics
   4476..4580    -  promoter       AmpR promoter: bla
   4675..35      +  CDS            rop (fragment) (across the origin): Rop protein, which maintains plasmids at low copy number; rop
