[The description below was written by a language model from this plasmid's Addgene catalogue record and pLannotate feature annotations shown in this document.]
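Description:
pJS102 is a 4,675-nt bacterial expression plasmid, listed as derived from the pBAD33 backbone, that expresses the green fluorescent protein GFPmut2 in E. coli under lactose-type induction with low cell-to-cell variation. It replicates from a p15A origin, recorded as low copy in the catalogue. This origin is compatible with ColE1-type plasmids, so it can be maintained alongside a second vector. Selection is by ampicillin through a β-lactamase (AmpR) gene driven by its own promoter. Short fragments annotated as bom, rop and an RSF origin are also detected; these appear to be backbone remnants rather than functional units.

The payload is driven by the PLlacO-1 promoter, a phage lambda PL derivative carrying lac operator sites. The automated annotation labels this region as a lac operator abutting a fragment of the related PLtetO-1 promoter, which is consistent with the shared PL core. GFPmut2, a rapidly maturing Aequorea victoria GFP variant, lies immediately downstream. It is followed on the same strand by a full-length lacI coding sequence and then an rrnB T1 terminator. No separate promoter is annotated between the two genes, so this layout suggests that the repressor is co-transcribed with the reporter. That would form a negative autoregulatory loop, a design known to reduce expression noise while allowing graded induction by lactose or IPTG, although the record does not spell out this mechanism. A leftover lac promoter/operator, CAP binding site and lacI fragment sit on the opposite strand downstream of the terminator.

The plasmid belongs to a set built for independently tunable, low-noise expression of two genes.
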