Addgene plasmid #118281: pJS102
Purpose: Expresses GFPmut2 with low cell-to-cell variation and lactose induction
Depositing lab: Zach Hensel. Depositing organization: Universidade Nova de Lisboa, Instituto de Tecnologia Quimica e Biologica Antonio Xavier NOVA (ITQB NOVA). Publication: Plasmids for Independently Tunable, Low-Noise Expression of Two Genes. Silva JPN, Lopes SV, Grilo DJ, Hensel Z. mSphere. 2019 May 29;4(3). pii: 4/3/e00340-19. doi: 10.1128/mSphere.00340-19. PubMed 31142623.
Backbone
  Vector backbone: pBAD33
  Vector type: Bacterial Expression
Growth in bacteria
  Bacterial resistance: Ampicillin, 100 μg/mL
  Growth temperature: 37°C
  Growth strain: DH5alpha
  Copy number: Low Copy
Gene/Insert
  Gene/Insert name: GFPmut2
  Promoter: pLlacO-1
  Cloning method: Gibson Cloning
  Sequencing primers: 5′ CTATGCGGCATCAGAGCAG
Terms and licenses: Academic/Nonprofit Terms; Industry Terms: Not Available to Industry
How to cite: pJS102 was a gift from Zach Hensel (Addgene plasmid # 118281 ; http://n2t.net/addgene:118281 ; RRID:Addgene_118281)
